>Addgene plasmid #193207 | Lenti-sgCol22a1#1/Cre | addgene full sequence | sequence record 379494 | Addgene NGS Result
GACATTGATTATTGACTAGTTATTAATAGTAATCAATTACGGGGTCATTAGTTCATAGCCCATATATGGA
GTTCCGCGTTACATAACTTACGGTAAATGGCCCGCCTGGCTGACCGCCCAACGACCCCCGCCCATTGACG
TCAATAATGACGTATGTTCCCATAGTAACGCCAATAGGGACTTTCCATTGACGTCAATGGGTGGAGTATT
TACGGTAAACTGCCCACTTGGCAGTACATCAAGTGTATCATATGCCAAGTACGCCCCCTATTGACGTCAA
TGACGGTAAATGGCCCGCCTGGCATTATGCCCAGTACATGACCTTATGGGACTTTCCTACTTGGCAGTAC
ATCTACGTATTAGTCATCGCTATTACCATGGTGATGCGGTTTTGGCAGTACATCAATGGGCGTGGATAGC
GGTTTGACTCACGGGGATTTCCAAGTCTCCACCCCATTGACGTCAATGGGAGTTTGTTTTGGCACCAAAA
TCAACGGGACTTTCCAAAATGTCGTAACAACTCCGCCCCATTGACGCAAATGGGCGGTAGGCGTGTACGG
TGGGAGGTCTATATAAGCAGCGCGTTTTGCCTGTACTGGGTCTCTCTGGTTAGACCAGATCTGAGCCTGG
GAGCTCTCTGGCTAACTAGGGAACCCACTGCTTAAGCCTCAATAAAGCTTGCCTTGAGTGCTTCAAGTAG
TGTGTGCCCGTCTGTTGTGTGACTCTGGTAACTAGAGATCCCTCAGACCCTTTTAGTCAGTGTGGAAAAT
CTCTAGCAGTGGCGCCCGAACAGGGACTTGAAAGCGAAAGGGAAACCAGAGGAGCTCTCTCGACGCAGGA
CTCGGCTTGCTGAAGCGCGCACGGCAAGAGGCGAGGGGCGGCGACTGGTGAGTACGCCAAAAATTTTGAC
TAGCGGAGGCTAGAAGGAGAGAGATGGGTGCGAGAGCGTCAGTATTAAGCGGGGGAGAATTAGATCGCGA
TGGGAAAAAATTCGGTTAAGGCCAGGGGGAAAGAAAAAATATAAATTAAAACATATAGTATGGGCAAGCA
GGGAGCTAGAACGATTCGCAGTTAATCCTGGCCTGTTAGAAACATCAGAAGGCTGTAGACAAATACTGGG
ACAGCTACAACCATCCCTTCAGACAGGATCAGAAGAACTTAGATCATTATATAATACAGTAGCAACCCTC
TATTGTGTGCATCAAAGGATAGAGATAAAAGACACCAAGGAAGCTTTAGACAAGATAGAGGAAGAGCAAA
ACAAAAGTAAGACCACCGCACAGCAAGCGGCCGGCCGCTGATCTTCAGACCTGGAGGAGGAGATATGAGG
GACAATTGGAGAAGTGAATTATATAAATATAAAGTAGTAAAAATTGAACCATTAGGAGTAGCACCCACCA
AGGCAAAGAGAAGAGTGGTGCAGAGAGAAAAAAGAGCAGTGGGAATAGGAGCTTTGTTCCTTGGGTTCTT
GGGAGCAGCAGGAAGCACTATGGGCGCAGCGTCAATGACGCTGACGGTACAGGCCAGACAATTATTGTCT
GGTATAGTGCAGCAGCAGAACAATTTGCTGAGGGCTATTGAGGCGCAACAGCATCTGTTGCAACTCACAG
TCTGGGGCATCAAGCAGCTCCAGGCAAGAATCCTGGCTGTGGAAAGATACCTAAAGGATCAACAGCTCCT
GGGGATTTGGGGTTGCTCTGGAAAACTCATTTGCACCACTGCTGTGCCTTGGAATGCTAGTTGGAGTAAT
AAATCTCTGGAACAGATTTGGAATCACACGACCTGGATGGAGTGGGACAGAGAAATTAACAATTACACAA
GCTTAATACACTCCTTAATTGAAGAATCGCAAAACCAGCAAGAAAAGAATGAACAAGAATTATTGGAATT
AGATAAATGGGCAAGTTTGTGGAATTGGTTTAACATAACAAATTGGCTGTGGTATATAAAATTATTCATA
ATGATAGTAGGAGGCTTGGTAGGTTTAAGAATAGTTTTTGCTGTACTTTCTATAGTGAATAGAGTTAGGC
AGGGATATTCACCATTATCGTTTCAGACCCACCTCCCAACCCCGAGGGGACCCGACAGGCCCGAAGGAAT
AGAAGAAGAAGGTGGAGAGAGAGACAGAGACAGATCCATTCGATTAGTGAACGGATCGGCACTGCGTGCG
CCAATTCTGCAGACAAATGGCAGTATTCATCCACAATTTTAAAAGAAAAGGGGGGATTGGGGGGTACAGT
GCAGGGGAAAGAATAGTAGACATAATAGCAACAGACATACAAACTAAAGAATTACAAAAACAAATTACAA
AAATTCAAAATTTTCGGGTTTATTACAGGGACAGCAGAGATCCAGTTTGGTTAGTACCGGGCCCGCTCTA
GCCCTGCAGGAACTGTTTAAACTGTGAGGGCCTATTTCCCATGATTCCTTCATATTTGCATATACGATAC
AAGGCTGTTAGAGAGATAATTGGAATTAATTTGACTGTAAACACAAAGATATTAGTACAAAATACGTGAC
GTAGAAAGTAATAATTTCTTGGGTAGTTTGCAGTTTTAAAATTATGTTTTAAAATGGACTATCATATGCT
TACCGTAACTTGAAAGTATTTCGATTTCTTGGCTTTATATATCTTGTGGAAAGGACCAAACACCGCGTTC
TCCTCGAAGACCCTGGTTTAAGAGCTATGCTGGAAACAGCATAGCAAGTTTAAATAAGGCTAGTCCGTTA
TCAACTTGAAAAAGTGGCACCGAGTCGGTGCTTTTTTGTTTGGCGCGCCTATGGCTTAATTAACATGGCG
GCCGCATTCTACCGGGTAGGGGAGGCGCTTTTCCCAAGGCAGTCTGGAGCATGCGCTTTAGCAGCCCCGC
TGGGCACTTGGCGCTACACAAGTGGCCTCTGGCCTCGCACACATTCCACATCCACCGGTAGGCGCCAACC
GGCTCCGTTCTTTGGTGGCCCCTTCGCGCCACCTTCTACTCCTCCCCTAGTCAGGAAGTTCCCCCCCGCC
CCGCAGCTCGCGTCGTGCAGGACGTGACAAATGGAAGTAGCACGTCTCACTAGTCTCGTGCAGATGGACA
GCACCGCTGAGCAATGGAAGCGGGTAGGCCTTTGGGGCAGCGGCCAATAGCAGCTTTGCTCCTTCGCTTT
CTGGGCTCAGAGGCTGGGAAGGGGTGGGTCCGGGGGCGGGCTCAGGGGCGGGCTCAGGGGCGGGGCGGGC
GCCCGAAGGTCCTCCGGAGGCCCGGCATTCTGCACGCTTCAAAAGCGCACGTCTGCCGCGCTGTTCTCCT
CTTCCTCATCTCCGGGACCCGGGATGCCCAAGAAGAAGAGGAAGGTGTCCAATTTACTGACCGTACACCA
AAATTTGCCTGCATTACCGGTCGATGCAACGAGTGATGAGGTTCGCAAGAACCTGATGGACATGTTCAGG
GATCGCCAGGCGTTTTCTGAGCATACCTGGAAAATGCTTCTGTCCGTTTGCCGGTCGTGGGCGGCATGGT
GCAAGTTGAATAACCGGAAATGGTTTCCCGCAGAACCTGAAGATGTTCGCGATTATCTTCTATATCTTCA
GGCGCGCGGTCTGGCAGTAAAAACTATCCAGCAACATTTGGGCCAGCTAAACATGCTTCATCGTCGGTCC
GGGCTGCCACGACCAAGTGACAGCAATGCTGTTTCACTGGTTATGCGGCGGATCCGAAAAGAAAACGTTG
ATGCCGGTGAACGTGCAAAACAGGCTCTAGCGTTCGAACGCACTGATTTCGACCAGGTTCGTTCACTCAT
GGAAAATAGCGATCGCTGCCAGGATATACGTAATCTGGCATTTCTGGGGATTGCTTATAACACCCTGTTA
CGTATAGCCGAAATTGCCAGGATCAGGGTTAAAGATATCTCACGTACTGACGGTGGGAGAATGTTAATCC
ATATTGGCAGAACGAAAACGCTGGTTAGCACCGCAGGTGTAGAGAAGGCACTTAGCCTGGGGGTAACTAA
ACTGGTCGAGCGATGGATTTCCGTCTCTGGTGTAGCTGATGATCCGAATAACTACCTGTTTTGCCGGGTC
AGAAAAAATGGTGTTGCCGCGCCATCTGCCACCAGCCAGCTATCAACTCGCGCCCTGGAAGGGATTTTTG
AAGCAACTCATCGATTGATTTACGGCGCTAAGGATGACTCTGGTCAGAGATACCTGGCCTGGTCTGGACA
CAGTGCCCGTGTCGGAGCCGCGCGAGATATGGCCCGCGCTGGAGTTTCAATACCGGAGATCATGCAAGCT
GGTGGCTGGACCAATGTAAATATTGTCATGAACTATATCCGTAACCTGGATAGTGAAACAGGGGCAATGG
TGCGCCTGCTGGAAGATGGCGATTAGCCATGTTTAAGGGTTCCGGTTCCACTAGGTACAATTCGATATCA
AGCTTATCGATAATCAACCTCTGGATTACAAAATTTGTGAAAGATTGACTGGTATTCTTAACTATGTTGC
TCCTTTTACGCTATGTGGATACGCTGCTTTAATGCCTTTGTATCATGCTATTGCTTCCCGTATGGCTTTC
ATTTTCTCCTCCTTGTATAAATCCTGGTTGCTGTCTCTTTATGAGGAGTTGTGGCCCGTTGTCAGGCAAC
GTGGCGTGGTGTGCACTGTGTTTGCTGACGCAACCCCCACTGGTTGGGGCATTGCCACCACCTGTCAGCT
CCTTTCCGGGACTTTCGCTTTCCCCCTCCCTATTGCCACGGCGGAACTCATCGCCGCCTGCCTTGCCCGC
TGCTGGACAGGGGCTCGGCTGTTGGGCACTGACAATTCCGTGGTGTTGTCGGGGAAATCATCGTCCTTTC
CTTGGCTGCTCGCCTGTGTTGCCACCTGGATTCTGCGCGGGACGTCCTTCTGCTACGTCCCTTCGGCCCT
CAATCCAGCGGACCTTCCTTCCCGCGGCCTGCTGCCGGCTCTGCGGCCTCTTCCGCGTCTTCGCCTTCGC
CCTCAGACGAGTCGGATCTCCCTTTGGGCCGCCTCCCCGCATCGATACCGTCGACCTCGATCGAGACCTA
GAAAAACATGGAGCAATCACAAGTAGCAATACAGCAGCTACCAATGCTGATTGTGCCTGGCTAGAAGCAC
AAGAGGAGGAGGAGGTGGGTTTTCCAGTCACACCTCAGGTACCTTTAAGACCAATGACTTACAAGGCAGC
TGTAGATCTTAGCCACTTTTTAAAAGAAAAGGGGGGACTGGAAGGGCTAATTCACTCCCAACGAAGACAA
GATATCCTTGATCTGTGGATCTACCACACACAAGGCTACTTCCCTGATTGGCAGAACTACACACCAGGGC
CAGGGATCAGATATCCACTGACCTTTGGATGGTGCTACAAGCTAGTACCAGTTGAGCAAGAGAAGGTAGA
AGAAGCCAATGAAGGAGAGAACACCCGCTTGTTACACCCTGTGAGCCTGCATGGGATGGATGACCCGGAG
AGAGAAGTATTAGAGTGGAGGTTTGACAGCCGCCTAGCATTTCATCACATGGCCCGAGAGCTGCATCCGG
ACTGTACTGGGTCTCTCTGGTTAGACCAGATCTGAGCCTGGGAGCTCTCTGGCTAACTAGGGAACCCACT
GCTTAAGCCTCAATAAAGCTTGCCTTGAGTGCTTCAAGTAGTGTGTGCCCGTCTGTTGTGTGACTCTGGT
AACTAGAGATCCCTCAGACCCTTTTAGTCAGTGTGGAAAATCTCTAGCAGCATGTGAGCAAAAGGCCAGC
AAAAGGCCAGGAACCGTAAAAAGGCCGCGTTGCTGGCGTTTTTCCATAGGCTCCGCCCCCCTGACGAGCA
TCACAAAAATCGACGCTCAAGTCAGAGGTGGCGAAACCCGACAGGACTATAAAGATACCAGGCGTTTCCC
CCTGGAAGCTCCCTCGTGCGCTCTCCTGTTCCGACCCTGCCGCTTACCGGATACCTGTCCGCCTTTCTCC
CTTCGGGAAGCGTGGCGCTTTCTCATAGCTCACGCTGTAGGTATCTCAGTTCGGTGTAGGTCGTTCGCTC
CAAGCTGGGCTGTGTGCACGAACCCCCCGTTCAGCCCGACCGCTGCGCCTTATCCGGTAACTATCGTCTT
GAGTCCAACCCGGTAAGACACGACTTATCGCCACTGGCAGCAGCCACTGGTAACAGGATTAGCAGAGCGA
GGTATGTAGGCGGTGCTACAGAGTTCTTGAAGTGGTGGCCTAACTACGGCTACACTAGAAGAACAGTATT
TGGTATCTGCGCTCTGCTGAAGCCAGTTACCTTCGGAAAAAGAGTTGGTAGCTCTTGATCCGGCAAACAA
ACCACCGCTGGTAGCGGTGGTTTTTTTGTTTGCAAGCAGCAGATTACGCGCAGAAAAAAAGGATCTCAAG
AAGATCCTTTGATCTTTTCTACGGGGTCTGACGCTCAGTGGAACGAAAACTCACGTTAAGGGATTTTGGT
CATGAGATTATCAAAAAGGATCTTCACCTAGATCCTTTTAAATTAAAAATGAAGTTTTAAATCAATCTAA
AGTATATATGAGTAAACTTGGTCTGACAGTTACCAATGCTTAATCAGTGAGGCACCTATCTCAGCGATCT
GTCTATTTCGTTCATCCATAGTTGCCTGACTCCCCGTCGTGTAGATAACTACGATACGGGAGGGCTTACC
ATCTGGCCCCAGTGCTGCAATGATACCGCGAGACCCACGCTCACCGGCTCCAGATTTATCAGCAATAAAC
CAGCCAGCCGGAAGGGCCGAGCGCAGAAGTGGTCCTGCAACTTTATCCGCCTCCATCCAGTCTATTAATT
GTTGCCGGGAAGCTAGAGTAAGTAGTTCGCCAGTTAATAGTTTGCGCAACGTTGTTGCCATTGCTACAGG
CATCGTGGTGTCACGCTCGTCGTTTGGTATGGCTTCATTCAGCTCCGGTTCCCAACGATCAAGGCGAGTT
ACATGATCCCCCATGTTGTGCAAAAAAGCGGTTAGCTCCTTCGGTCCTCCGATCGTTGTCAGAAGTAAGT
TGGCCGCAGTGTTATCACTCATGGTTATGGCAGCACTGCATAATTCTCTTACTGTCATGCCATCCGTAAG
ATGCTTTTCTGTGACTGGTGAGTACTCAACCAAGTCATTCTGAGAATAGTGTATGCGGCGACCGAGTTGC
TCTTGCCCGGCGTCAATACGGGATAATACCGCGCCACATAGCAGAACTTTAAAAGTGCTCATCATTGGAA
AACGTTCTTCGGGGCGAAAACTCTCAAGGATCTTACCGCTGTTGAGATCCAGTTCGATGTAACCCACTCG
TGCACCCAACTGATCTTCAGCATCTTTTACTTTCACCAGCGTTTCTGGGTGAGCAAAAACAGGAAGGCAA
AATGCCGCAAAAAAGGGAATAAGGGCGACACGGAAATGTTGAATACTCATACTCTTCCTTTTTCAATATT
ATTGAAGCATTTATCAGGGTTATTGTCTCATGAGCGGATACATATTTGAATGTATTTAGAAAAATAAACA
AATAGGGGTTCCGCGCACATTTCCCCGAAAAGTGCCACCTGACGTCGACGGATCGGGAGATCTCCCGATC
CCCTATGGTGCACTCTCAGTACAATCTGCTCTGATGCCGCATAGTTAAGCCAGTATCTGCTCCCTGCTTG
TGTGTTGGAGGTCGCTGAGTAGTGCGCGAGCAAAATTTAAGCTACAACAAGGCAAGGCTTGACCGACAAT
TGCATGAAGAATCTGCTTAGGGTTAGGCGTTTTGCGCTGCTTCGCGATGTACGGGCCAGATATACGCGTT
Features (pLannotate 1.2.2; 21 found; start..end, strand, type, name):
      1..380     +  enhancer       CMV enhancer: human cytomegalovirus immediate early enhancer
    381..580     +  promoter       CMV promoter: human cytomegalovirus (CMV) immediate early promoter
    598..778     +  LTR            5' LTR (truncated): truncated 5' long terminal repeat (LTR) from HIV-1
    825..950     +  misc_feature   HIV-1 Ψ: packaging signal of human immunodeficiency virus type 1
    934..1272    +  CDS            HIV-1 gag (fragment): gag protein from human immunodeficiency virus 1; gag
   1447..1680    +  misc_feature   RRE: The Rev response element (RRE) of HIV-1 allows for Rev-dependent mRNA export from the nucleus to the cytoplasm.
   2057..2157    +  CDS            Rev (fragment): human immunodeficiency virus 1 (HIV-1) Rev protein; rev; enhances nuclear export of unspliced and incompletely spliced viral mRNAs
   2207..2324    +  misc_feature   cPPT/CTS: central polypurine tract and central termination sequence of HIV-1
   2406..2646    +  promoter       U6 promoter: RNA polymerase III promoter for human U6 snRNA
   2694..2761    +  misc_RNA       tracrRNA (fragment): trans-activating CRISPR RNA for the Streptococcus pyogenes CRISPR/Cas9 system
   2814..3306    +  promoter       PGK promoter: mouse phosphoglycerate kinase 1 promoter
   3336..4366    +  CDS            Cre (fragment): site-specific recombinase Cre is a site-specific recombinase from bacteriophage P1. Recombination occurs at loxP sequences.
   4399..4422    +  misc_feature   MCS (fragment): pBluescript multiple cloning site
   4422..5010    +  misc_feature   WPRE: woodchuck hepatitis virus posttranscriptional regulatory element
   5011..5030    +  misc_feature   MCS (fragment): pBluescript multiple cloning site
   5032..5532    +  CDS            nef (fragment): NEF_HV1LA - Experimental evidence at protein level: Swiss-Prot protein existence level 1. Extracellular Nef protein targets CD4(+) T-lymphocytes for apoptosis by interacting with CXCR4 surface receptors. From Human immunodeficiency virus type 1 group M subtype B (isolate Lai) (HIV-1).
   5539..5719    +  LTR            5' LTR (truncated): truncated 5' long terminal repeat (LTR) from HIV-1
   5781..6369    -  rep_origin     ori: high-copy-number ColE1/pMB1/pBR322/pUC origin of replication
   6540..7400    -  CDS            AmpR: β-lactamase; bla; confers resistance to ampicillin, carbenicillin, and related antibiotics
   7401..7505    -  promoter       AmpR promoter: bla
   7564..7616    -  misc_feature   bom (fragment): basis of mobility region from pBR322
