[The description below was written by a language model from this plasmid's Addgene catalogue record and pLannotate feature annotations shown in this document.]
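Description:
Lenti-sgCol22a1#1/Cre is an HIV-1-derived lentiviral transfer plasmid built on the pLL3.3 backbone that delivers a CRISPR guide RNA and Cre recombinase from a single provirus. In bacteria it is maintained through a high-copy ColE1/pUC-type origin and selected with ampicillin via the β-lactamase gene; a fragment of the pBR322 bom region is also annotated. A CMV enhancer/promoter sits upstream of a truncated 5' LTR and drives transcription of the viral genomic RNA in packaging cells. The Ψ packaging signal with an adjoining gag fragment, the Rev response element and the cPPT/CTS support encapsidation, nuclear export of the unspliced genome and efficient transduction. A WPRE lies downstream of the payload to enhance transcript expression, followed by nef-derived sequence and a second truncated LTR at the 3' end.

The payload consists of two independent expression units. A human U6 RNA polymerase III promoter drives a 20-nt spacer targeting mouse Col22a1, fused to a Streptococcus pyogenes tracrRNA-derived scaffold to form a single guide RNA. Downstream, the mouse PGK promoter drives Cre. No Cas9 coding sequence is annotated, so the nuclease must be supplied by the recipient cells or animal. In a host carrying loxP-flanked or Cre-activated alleles, Cre would recombine those alleles in each transduced cell while the guide directs Cas9 to disrupt Col22a1 in that same cell. The associated publication describes a multiplexed in vivo approach to identifying driver genes in small cell lung cancer, which suggests this vector is one of a set of guide-bearing constructs for testing candidate genes in mouse tumour models. The "#1" in the name implies that other guides against the same gene exist.
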