Addgene plasmid #193207: Lenti-sgCol22a1#1/Cre
Purpose: Lentiviral vector expressing Cre recombinase (driven by mPGK promoter) and an sgRNA against the mouse Col22a1 gene
Depositing lab: Julien Sage. Depositing organization: Stanford University. Publication: A multiplexed in vivo approach to identify driver genes in small cell lung cancer. Lee MC, Cai H, Murray CW, Li C, Shue YT, Andrejka L, He AL, Holzem AME, Drainas AP, Ko JH, Coles GL, Kong C, Zhu S, Zhu C, Wang J, van de Rijn M, Petrov DA, Winslow MM, Sage J. Cell Rep. 2023 Jan 13;42(1):111990. doi: 10.1016/j.celrep.2023.111990. PubMed 36640300.
Backbone
  Vector backbone: pLL3.3
  Vector type: Mammalian Expression, Lentiviral, CRISPR
Growth in bacteria
  Bacterial resistance: Ampicillin, 100 μg/mL
  Growth temperature: 37°C
  Growth strain: NEB Stable
  Copy number: High Copy
Gene/Insert
  Gene/Insert name: sgCol22a1#1
  gRNA/shRNA sequence: CGTTCTCCTCGAAGACCCTG
  Species: M. musculus (mouse)
  Insert size (bp): 20
  Entrez Gene: Col22a1 (a.k.a. 2310067L16Rik)
  Promoter: U6
  Cloning method: Restriction Enzyme; 5′ cloning site Unknown (unknown if destroyed); 3′ cloning site Unknown (unknown if destroyed)
Terms and licenses: Academic/Nonprofit Terms; Industry Terms: Not Available to Industry
Depositor comments: Please visit https://www.biorxiv.org/content/10.1101/2022.03.28.485708v1 for bioRxiv preprint.
How to cite: Lenti-sgCol22a1#1/Cre was a gift from Julien Sage (Addgene plasmid # 193207 ; http://n2t.net/addgene:193207 ; RRID:Addgene_193207)
